>Addgene plasmid #205120 | SDCBPA-c012 | addgene full sequence | sequence record 411022 | Addgene NGS Result
GTTCCTGGCCTTTTGCTGGCCTTTTGCTCACATGTTCTTTCCTGCGTTATCCCCTGATTCTGTGGATAAC
CGTATTACCGCCTTTGAGTGAGCTGATACCGCTCGCCGCAGCCGAACGACCGAGCGCAGCGAGTCAGTGA
GCGAGGAAGCGGAAGAGCGCCTGATGCGGTATTTTCTCCTTACGCATCTGTGCGGTATTTCACACCGCAT
ATATGGTGCACTCTCAGTACAATCTGCTCTGATGCCGCATAGTTAAGCCAGTATACACTCCGCTATCGCT
ACGTGACTGGGTCATGGCTGCGCCCCGACACCCGCCAACACCCGCTGACGCGCCCTGACGGGCTTGTCTG
CTCCCGGCATCCGCTTACAGACAAGCTGTGACCGTCTCCGGGAGCTGCATGTGTCAGAGGTTTTCACCGT
CATCACCGAAACGCGCGAGGCAGCTGCGGTAAAGCTCATCAGCGTGGTCGTGAAGCGATTCACAGATGTC
TGCCTGTTCATCCGCGTCCAGCTCGTTGAGTTTCTCCAGAAGCGTTAATGTCTGGCTTCTGATAAAGCGG
GCCATGTTAAGGGCGGTTTTTTCCTGTTTGGTCACTGATGCCTCCGTGTAAGGGGGATTTCTGTTCATGG
GGGTAATGATACCGATGAAACGAGAGAGGATGCTCACGATACGGGTTACTGATGATGAACATGCCCGGTT
ACTGGAACGTTGTGAGGGTAAACAACTGGCGGTATGGATGCGGCGGGACCAGAGAAAAATCACTCAGGGT
CAATGCCAGCGCTTCGTTAATACAGATGTAGGTGTTCCACAGGGTAGCCAGCAGCATCCTGCGATGCAGA
TCCGGAACATAATGGTGCAGGGCGCTGACTTCCGCGTTTCCAGACTTTACGAAACACGGAAACCGAAGAC
CATTCATGTTGTTGCTCAGGTCGCAGACGTTTTGCAGCAGCAGTCGCTTCACGTTCGCTCGCGTATCGGT
GATTCATTCTGCTAACCAGTAAGGCAACCCCGCCAGCCTAGCCGGGTCCTCAACGACAGGAGCACGATCA
TGCGCACCCGTGGGGCCGCCATGCCGGCGATAATGGCCTGCTTCTCGCCGAAACGTTTGGTGGCGGGACC
AGTGACGAAGGCTTGAGCGAGGGCGTGCAAGATTCCGAATACCGCAAGCGACAGGCCGATCATCGTCGCG
CTCCAGCGAAAGCGGTCCTCGCCGAAAATGACCCAGAGCGCTGCCGGCACCTGTCCTACGAGTTGCATGA
TAAAGAAGACAGTCATAAGTGCGGCGACGATAGTCATGCCCCGCGCCCACCGGAAGGAGCTGACTGGGTT
GAAGGCTCTCAAGGGCATCGGTCGAGATCCCGGTGCCTAATGAGTGAGCTAACTTACATTAATTGCGTTG
CGCTCACTGCCCGCTTTCCAGTCGGGAAACCTGTCGTGCCAGCTGCATTAATGAATCGGCCAACGCGCGG
GGAGAGGCGGTTTGCGTATTGGGCGCCAGGGTGGTTTTTCTTTTCACCAGTGAGACGGGCAACAGCTGAT
TGCCCTTCACCGCCTGGCCCTGAGAGAGTTGCAGCAAGCGGTCCACGCTGGTTTGCCCCAGCAGGCGAAA
ATCCTGTTTGATGGTGGTTAACGGCGGGATATAACATGAGCTGTCTTCGGTATCGTCGTATCCCACTACC
GAGATATCCGCACCAACGCGCAGCCCGGACTCGGTAATGGCGCGCATTGCGCCCAGCGCCATCTGATCGT
TGGCAACCAGCATCGCAGTGGGAACGATGCCCTCATTCAGCATTTGCATGGTTTGTTGAAAACCGGACAT
GGCACTCCAGTCGCCTTCCCGTTCCGCTATCGGCTGAATTTGATTGCGAGTGAGATATTTATGCCAGCCA
GCCAGACGCAGACGCGCCGAGACAGAACTTAATGGGCCCGCTAACAGCGCGATTTGCTGGTGACCCAATG
CGACCAGATGCTCCACGCCCAGTCGCGTACCGTCTTCATGGGAGAAAATAATACTGTTGATGGGTGTCTG
GTCAGAGACATCAAGAAATAACGCCGGAACATTAGTGCAGGCAGCTTCCACAGCAATGGCATCCTGGTCA
TCCAGCGGATAGTTAATGATCAGCCCACTGACGCGTTGCGCGAGAAGATTGTGCACCGCCGCTTTACAGG
CTTCGACGCCGCTTCGTTCTACCATCGACACCACCACGCTGGCACCCAGTTGATCGGCGCGAGATTTAAT
CGCCGCGACAATTTGCGACGGCGCGTGCAGGGCCAGACTGGAGGTGGCAACGCCAATCAGCAACGACTGT
TTGCCCGCCAGTTGTTGTGCCACGCGGTTGGGAATGTAATTCAGCTCCGCCATCGCCGCTTCCACTTTTT
CCCGCGTTTTCGCAGAAACGTGGCTGGCCTGGTTCACCACGCGGGAAACGGTCTGATAAGAGACACCGGC
ATACTCTGCGACATCGTATAACGTTACTGGTTTCACATTCACCACCCTGAATTGACTCTCTTCCGGGCGC
TATCATGCCATACCGCGAAAGGTTTTGCGCCATTCGATGGTGTCCGGGATCTCGACGCTCTCCCTTATGC
GACTCCTGCATTAGGAAGCAGCCCAGTAGTAGGTTGAGGCCGTTGAGCACCGCCGCCGCAAGGAATGGTG
CATGCAAGGAGATGGCGCCCAACAGTCCCCCGGCCACGGGGCCTGCCACCATACCCACGCCGAAACAAGC
GCTCATGAGCCCGAAGTGGCGAGCCCGATCTTCCCCATCGGTGATGTCGGCGATATAGGCGCCAGCAACC
GCACCTGTGGCGCCGGTGATGCCGGCCACGATGCGTCCGGCGTAGAGGATCGAGATCTCGATCCCGCGAA
ATTAATACGACTCACTATAGGGGAATTGTGAGCGGATAACAATTCCCCTCTAGAAATAATTTTGTTTAAC
TTTAAGAAGGAGATATACCATGGGACACCATCATCATCATCATTCTTCTGGTGTAGATCTGGGTACCGAG
AACCTGTACTTCCAATCCATGGCAGAAATTAAGCAAGGGATTCGTGAAGTCATTTTGTGTAAGGATCAAG
ATGGAAAAATTGGACTCAGGCTTAAATCAATAGATAATGGTATATTTGTTCAGCTAGTCCAGGCTAATTC
TCCAGCCTCATTGGTTGGTCTGAGATTTGGGGACCAAGTACTTCAGATCAATGGTGAAAACTGTGCAGGA
TGGAGCTCTGATAAAGCGCACAAGGTGCTCAAACAGGCTTTTGGAGAGAAGATTACCATGACCATTCGTG
ACAGGCCCTTTGAACGGACGATTACCATGCATAAGGATAGCACTGGACATGTTGGTTTTATCTTTAAAAA
TGGAAAAATAACATCCATAGTGAAAGATAGCTCTGCAGCCAGAAATGGTCTTCTCACGGAACATAACATC
TGTGAAATCAATGGACAGAATGTCATTGGATTGAAGGACTCTCAAATTGCAGACATACTGTCAACATCTG
GGACTGTAGTTACTATTACAATCATGCCTGCTTTTATCTTTGAACATATTATTAAGCGGATGGCACCAAG
CATTATGAAAAGCCTAATGGACCACACCATTCCTGAGGTTGGAAGTAAAGGTGGATACGGCCTGAATGAT
ATCTTTGAAGCGCAGAAGATTGAATGGCATGAATGATAAAAGCTTGCGGCCGCACTCGAGCACCACCACC
ACCACCACTGAGATCCGGCTGCTAACAAAGCCCGAAAGGAAGCTGAGTTGGCTGCTGCCACCGCTGAGCA
ATAACTAGCATAACCCCTTGGGGCCTCTAAACGGGTCTTGAGGGGTTTTTTGCTGAAAGGAGGAACTATA
TCCGGATTGGCGAATGGG
[124 nt withheld, positions 3869-3992]
C
[91 nt withheld, positions 3994-4084]
A
[49 nt withheld, positions 4086-4134]
CCTTTGACGTTGGAGTCCACGTTCTTT
[37 nt withheld, positions 4162-4198]
ACCCTATCTCGGTCTATTCTTTTGATTTATAAGGGATTTTGCCGATTTCGGCCTATTGGTTAAAAAATGA
GCTGATTTAACAAAAATTTAACGCGAATTTTAACAAAATATTAACGTTTACAATTTCAGGTGGCACTTTT
CGGGGAAATGTGCGCGGAACCCCTATTTGTTTATTTTTCTAAATACATTCAAATATGTATCCGCTCATGA
ATTAATTCTTAGAAAAACTCATCGAGCATCAAATGAAACTGCAATTTATTCATATCAGGATTATCAATAC
CATATTTTTGAAAAAGCCGTTTCTGTAATGAAGGAGAAAACTCACCGAGGCAGTTCCATAGGATGGCAAG
ATCCTGGTATCGGTCTGCGATTCCGACTCGTCCAACATCAATACAACCTATTAATTTCCCCTCGTCAAAA
ATAAGGTTATCAAGTGAGAAATCACCATGAGTGACGACTGAATCCGGTGAGAATGGCAAAAGTTTATGCA
TTTCTTTCCAGACTTGTTCAACAGGCCAGCCATTACGCTCGTCATCAAAATCACTCGCATCAACCAAACC
GTTATTCATTCGTGATTGCGCCTGAGCGAGACGAAATACGCGATCGCTGTTAAAAGGACAATTACAAACA
GGAATCGAATGCAACCGGCGCAGGAACACTGCCAGCGCATCAACAATATTTTCACCTGAATCAGGATATT
CTTCTAATACCTGGAATGCTGTTTTCCCGGGGATCGCAGTGGTGAGTAACCATGCATCATCAGGAGTACG
GATAAAATGCTTGATGGTCGGAAGAGGCATAAATTCCGTCAGCCAGTTTAGTCTGACCATCTCATCTGTA
ACATCATTGGCAACGCTACCTTTGCCATGTTTCAGAAACAACTCTGGCGCATCGGGCTTCCCATACAATC
GATAGATTGTCGCACCTGATTGCCCGACATTATCGCGAGCCCATTTATACCCATATAAATCAGCATCCAT
GTTGGAATTTAATCGCGGCCTAGAGCAAGACGTTTCCCGTTGAATATGGCTCATAACACCCCTTGTATTA
CTGTTTATGTAAGCAGACAGTTTTATTGTTCATGACCAAAATCCCTTAACGTGAGTTTTCGTTCCACTGA
GCGTCAGACCCCGTAGAAAAGATCAAAGGATCTTCTTGAGATCCTTTTTTTCTGCGCGTAATCTGCTGCT
TGCAAACAAAAAAACCACCGCTACCAGCGGTGGTTTGTTTGCCGGATCAAGAGCTACCAACTCTTTTTCC
GAAGGTAACTGGCTTCAGCAGAGCGCAGATACCAAATACTGTCCTTCTAGTGTAGCCGTAGTTAGGCCAC
CACTTCAAGAACTCTGTAGCACCGCCTACATACCTCGCTCTGCTAATCCTGTTACCAGTGGCTGCTGCCA
GTGGCGATAAGTCGTGTCTTACCGGGTTGGACTCAAGACGATAGTTACCGGATAAGGCGCAGCGGTCGGG
CTGAACGGGGGGTTCGTGCACACAGCCCAGCTTGGAGCGAACGACCTACACCGAACTGAGATACCTACAG
CGTGAGCTATGAGAAAGCGCCACGCTTCCCGAAGGGAGAAAGGCGGACAGGTATCCGGTAAGCGGCAGGG
TCGGAACAGGAGAGCGCACGAGGGAGCTTCCAGGGGGAAACGCCTGGTATCTTTATAGTCCTGTCGGGTT
TCGCCACCTCTGACTTGAGCGTCGATTTTTGTGATGCTCGTCAGGGGGGCGGAGCCTATGGAAAAACGCC
AGCAACGCGGCCTTTTTACG
Features (pLannotate 1.2.2; 20 found; start..end, strand, type, name):
     22..155     +  rep_origin     RSF ori (fragment): Plasmids containing the RSF 1030 origin of replication can be propagated in E. coli cells that contain additional plasmids with compatible origins.
    160..302     -  misc_feature   bom: basis of mobility region from pBR322
    404..595     -  CDS            rop: Rop protein, which maintains plasmids at low copy number; rop
    612..992     +  CDS            YPB1_ECOLX: Protein predicted: Swiss-Prot protein existence level 4. From Escherichia coli.
   1064..1355    -  CDS            TcR (fragment): tetracycline efflux protein; tet; confers resistance to tetracycline
   1370..1391    -  protein_bind   CAP binding site: CAP binding activates transcription in the presence of cAMP. E. coli catabolite activator protein
   1404..2486    -  CDS            lacI: lac repressor; lacI; The lac repressor binds to the lac operator to inhibit transcription in E. coli. This inhibition can be relieved by adding lactose or isopropyl-β-D-thiogalactopyranoside (IPTG).
   2487..2564    -  promoter       lacI promoter: lacI
   2572..2851    -  CDS            TcR (fragment): tetracycline efflux protein; tet; confers resistance to tetracycline
   2873..2891    +  promoter       T7 promoter: promoter for bacteriophage T7 RNA polymerase
   2892..2916    +  protein_bind   lac operator: The lac repressor binds to the lac operator to inhibit transcription in E. coli. This inhibition can be relieved by adding lactose or isopropyl-β-D-thiogalactopyranoside (IPTG). lac repressor encoded by lacI
   2931..2953    +  RBS            RBS: efficient ribosome binding site from bacteriophage T7 gene 10 (Olins and Rangwala, 1989)
   3032..3610    +  CDS            SDCBP (fragment): SDCB1_HUMAN - Also known as MDA9, SYCL. Experimental evidence at protein level: Swiss-Prot protein existence level 1. Multifunctional adapter protein involved in diverse array of functions including trafficking of transmembrane proteins, neuro and immunomodulation, exosome biogenesis, and tumorigenesis (PubMed:26291527). Positively regulates TGFB1-mediated SMAD2/3 activation and TGFB1-induced epithelial-to-mesenchymal transition (EMT) and cell migration in various cell types. May increase TGFB1 signaling by enhancing cell-surface expression of TGFR1 by preventing the interaction between TGFR1
   3701..3718    +  CDS            9xHis (fragment): 9xHis affinity tag
   3728..3777    +  CDS            SET1 (fragment): solubility-enhancement tag derived from T7 phage gene 10B
   3785..3832    +  terminator     T7 terminator: transcription terminator for bacteriophage T7 RNA polymerase
   3869..4324    +  rep_origin     f1 ori (sequence partly withheld): f1 bacteriophage origin of replication; arrow indicates direction of (+) strand synthesis
   4351..4408    +  promoter       AmpR promoter (fragment): bla
   4417..5232    -  CDS            KanR: aminoglycoside phosphotransferase; aph(3')-Ia; confers resistance to kanamycin in bacteria or G418 (Geneticin®) in eukaryotes
   5354..5942    +  rep_origin     ori: high-copy-number ColE1/pMB1/pBR322/pUC origin of replication
