[The description below was written by a language model from this plasmid's Addgene catalogue record and pLannotate feature annotations shown in this document.]
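Description:
SDCBPA-c012 is a bacterial expression plasmid built on the pET-28a(+) backbone for producing a fragment of human SDCBP (syntenin-1, also known as MDA-9) in E. coli. It is selected with kanamycin through the aph(3')-Ia KanR gene and replicates from a ColE1/pBR322-type origin. The bom and rop elements typical of pET vectors are also present, although the catalogue entry lists the plasmid as high copy. An f1 origin is present as well. Several other short annotations (TcR fragments, an RSF ori fragment, an AmpR promoter fragment, and a gene 10-derived solubility-tag fragment) appear to be partial homology matches to backbone sequence rather than functional parts.

The insert was cloned between NcoI and HindIII, both of which are retained. It encodes wild-type residues 106–298 of SDCBP, which matches the SDCBP fragment annotated in the feature table. Expression is driven by a T7 promoter with an adjacent lac operator and the T7 gene 10 ribosome binding site, and it ends at the T7 terminator. The plasmid carries its own lacI gene, so transcription is repressed until IPTG induction in a host that supplies T7 RNA polymerase.

According to the record, the protein has an N-terminal 6His tag followed by a TEV protease site, allowing metal-affinity purification and later tag removal. It also has a C-terminal AviTag, the substrate peptide for BirA biotin ligase, which fits the depositor's note that the protein can be biotinylated. These tags are not individually annotated in the feature table. A vector-derived His-tag fragment is annotated downstream of the insert, but the record does not say whether it is translated. The stated purpose is SDCBP protein expression; site-specifically biotinylated protein of this kind is commonly used for immobilisation in binding assays.
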