Addgene plasmid #205120: SDCBPA-c012
Purpose: SDCBP protein expression
Depositing lab: Paul Brennan. Depositing organization: University of Oxford.
Backbone
  Vector backbone: pET-28a(+)
  Backbone size w/o insert (bp): 5246
  Vector type: Bacterial Expression
Growth in bacteria
  Bacterial resistance: Kanamycin, 50 μg/mL
  Growth temperature: 37°C
  Growth strain: DH5alpha
  Copy number: High Copy
Gene/Insert
  Gene/Insert name: SDCBP
  Species: H. sapiens (human)
  Mutation: WT
  Entrez Gene: SDCBP (a.k.a. MDA-9, MDA9, SDCBP1, ST1, SYCL, TACIP18)
  Tag / fusion protein: 6His-TEV (N terminal on insert); AviTag (C terminal on insert)
  Cloning method: Restriction Enzyme; 5′ cloning site NcoI (not destroyed); 3′ cloning site HindIII (not destroyed)
Terms and licenses: Academic/Nonprofit Terms; Industry Terms: Not Available to Industry
Depositor comments: Encodes residues 106-298. Can be biotinylated.
How to cite: SDCBPA-c012 was a gift from Paul Brennan (Addgene plasmid # 205120 ; http://n2t.net/addgene:205120 ; RRID:Addgene_205120)
