>Addgene plasmid #205120 | SDCBPA-c012 | depositor partial sequence | sequence record 399324 | ORF of expressed gene of interest
ATGGGACACCATCATCATCATCATTCTTCTGGTGTAGATCTGGGTACCGAGAACCTGTACTTCCAATCCA
TGGCAGAAATTAAGCAAGGGATTCGTGAAGTCATTTTGTGTAAGGATCAAGATGGAAAAATTGGACTCAG
GCTTAAATCAATAGATAATGGTATATTTGTTCAGCTAGTCCAGGCTAATTCTCCAGCCTCATTGGTTGGT
CTGAGATTTGGGGACCAAGTACTTCAGATCAATGGTGAAAACTGTGCAGGATGGAGCTCTGATAAAGCGC
ACAAGGTGCTCAAACAGGCTTTTGGAGAGAAGATTACCATGACCATTCGTGACAGGCCCTTTGAACGGAC
GATTACCATGCATAAGGATAGCACTGGACATGTTGGTTTTATCTTTAAAAATGGAAAAATAACATCCATA
GTGAAAGATAGCTCTGCAGCCAGAAATGGTCTTCTCACGGAACATAACATCTGTGAAATCAATGGACAGA
ATGTCATTGGATTGAAGGACTCTCAAATTGCAGACATACTGTCAACATCTGGGACTGTAGTTACTATTAC
AATCATGCCTGCTTTTATCTTTGAACATATTATTAAGCGGATGGCACCAAGCATTATGAAAAGCCTAATG
GACCACACCATTCCTGAGGTTGGAAGTAAAGGTGGATACGGCCTGAATGATATCTTTGAAGCGCAGAAGA
TTGAATGGCATGAATGA
